Addgene plasmid #29035: pEMS1106
Purpose: Expression of the reporter gene under the control of the MiniPromoter in this plasmid has not been tested
Depositing lab: Elizabeth Simpson. Depositing organization: University of British Columbia. Publication: A regulatory toolbox of MiniPromoters to drive selective expression in the brain. Portales-Casamar E, Swanson DJ, Liu L, de Leeuw CN, Banks KG, Ho Sui SJ, Fulton DL, Ali J, Amirabbasi M, Arenillas DJ, Babyak N, Black SF, Bonaguro RJ, Brauer E, Candido TR, Castellarin M, Chen J, Chen Y, Cheng JC, Chopra V, Docking TR, Dreolini L, D'Souza CA, Flynn EK, Glenn R, Hatakka K, Hearty TG, Imanian B, Jiang S, Khorasan-zadeh S, Komljenovic I, Laprise S, Liao NY, Lim JS, Lithwick S, Liu F, Liu J, Lu M, McConechy M, McLeod AJ, Milisavljevic M, Mis J, O'Connor K, Palma B, Palmquist DL, Schmouth JF, Swanson MI, Tam B, Ticoll A, Turner JL, Varhol R, Vermeulen J, Watkins RF, Wilson G, Wong BK, Wong SH, Wong TY, Yang GS, Ypsilanti AR, Jones SJ, Holt RA, Goldowitz D, Wasserman WW, Simpson EM. Proc Natl Acad Sci U S A. 2010 Sep 21. 107(38):16589-94. 10.1073/pnas.1009158107 PubMed 20807748.
Backbone
  Vector backbone: pEMS1302
  Backbone size w/o insert (bp): 17451
  Vector type: Pleiades Promoter Project [sic, Pleaides Plieades]
Growth in bacteria
  Bacterial resistance: Ampicillin, 100 μg/mL
  Growth temperature: 37°C
  Growth strain: DH5alpha
  Growth instructions: DH10B
  Copy number: High Copy
Gene/Insert
  Gene/Insert name: Ple171 (alt names: RAMP3; receptor activity modifying protein 3)
  Species: H. sapiens (human)
  Insert size (bp): 1978
  Entrez Gene: RAMP3
  Tag / fusion protein: EGFP-Cre-NLS (C terminal on backbone)
  Cloning method: Restriction Enzyme; 5′ cloning site FseI (unknown if destroyed); 3′ cloning site FseI (unknown if destroyed)
  Sequencing primers: 5′ Unknown
Terms and licenses: Academic/Nonprofit Terms; Industry Terms: Not Available to Industry
How to cite: pEMS1106 was a gift from Elizabeth Simpson (Addgene plasmid # 29035 ; http://n2t.net/addgene:29035 ; RRID:Addgene_29035)
