[The description below was written by a language model from this plasmid's Addgene catalogue record.]
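Description:
pEMS1106 is a Pleiades Promoter Project plasmid built on the large pEMS1302 backbone (about 17.5 kb without insert). It carries Ple171, a roughly 2 kb human MiniPromoter designed from regulatory sequence of the RAMP3 gene (receptor activity modifying protein 3). The plasmid is maintained in E. coli as a high-copy construct under ampicillin selection. The record does not name the origin of replication or list the other elements that make up the sizeable backbone. No feature table is provided, so the detailed layout cannot be described from the available information.

The MiniPromoter was inserted by restriction cloning at an FseI site, with FseI recorded at both the 5′ and 3′ junctions, and whether those sites survive is not known. This places it upstream of a backbone-encoded EGFP-Cre-NLS reporter, a fusion of green fluorescent protein to Cre recombinase with a nuclear localization signal. In principle this arrangement lets a compact human regulatory sequence drive a reporter that can be seen directly by fluorescence. The same reporter can also act as a recombinase, excising or inverting loxP-flanked sequences in the cells where the promoter is active.

The construct belongs to a collection of MiniPromoters developed to give selective, region- or cell-type-restricted expression in the brain. The catalogue entry states explicitly that reporter expression under the control of Ple171 in this plasmid has not been tested. Its activity and specificity should therefore be regarded as uncharacterized. Distribution is limited to academic and nonprofit users.
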