>Addgene plasmid #29035 | pEMS1106 | addgene partial sequence | sequence record 41375 | EGFP-N 5'-CGTCGCCGTCCAGCTCGACCAG-3'
GGCGGCGAAGTTCCTATACCTTTTGAAGAATAGGAACTTCGGCGCGCCACGCGTGGCCGGCCCCGCAGCT
GGGTCACGCTCGGTCCCGCTGGGGGCGCGGCTGGGGGACGCCCGGTTGGGGTTGGGGTGGGGCGGGGCCT
CAGGGGGTCCGCCCTCAGGCCGCACCCCCAGACCACGCCTGCGGCCGTGCCCCGTTGCCTCCAGATGTGG
GGTGCAGTCCCTGCAGGCGCGCCGGGTGGGAGGGATGGGGGCGGCTGGAGTCTCAGCGGGGTGAGAGGGG
GGCGAGGGCAGGGTTTCGAGCTGGGGACAAGCTGGGGTAAGGTGGGGTGCCGGCTGATGGGCTCTGAGGG
CGGGGCTGGGGTGCTGAGCTGCAAAGGAGCTTTTTGGGAGCAGATTGTAGGGGCAGACTGGGAGGTGAGC
TGGGGTGAGCGTGGGGGCCGGCTGACGGTGGGCTGGGATGCAGGCTGGAGAGACTTGGGGAACTTCCGTC
CAGGCTCAGGGGCAGAGGGTGGGGGTAGACCGGGGAGGGAGCTGAGGTGAGGATGAAGCGCTGGCTGATG
ATGGCCTAGAGGAGTCTGGGGGTAGACTGGAGGAAGGTGGACCTGG
