>Addgene plasmid #29035 | pEMS1106 | addgene partial sequence | sequence record 42415 | pEMS1307-fwd 5'-ccgcacgtctaagaaaccat-3'
TAGGCGTATCACGAGGCCCTTTCGTCTTCAAGAATTAATTCCGATCATATTCAATAACCCTTAATGAATT
CGAGCTCCTAGGCCGGCCGGCAGTAGACACAACTCCCTGGGAGTTTGTTGGGGCATGGTTGGTTCCATGG
AGGAGAGGTGTTGGAACCCAACTCTGTAGAATGGCCAGGGCTTCCCCACTGCAGAGCCAGGGTGGGGAGT
CCAGGAAAGGGAGCATTGCTCCCTGGTGCAGGCTTGGGGGAACTGGCTGCCCCCCTCCCACCTGACAACC
CCATCCTACTGTTCCAGCCTGCAAGCTATGTGCAACCGCCTTTGGGGCTGTGGGACCGAGTGGAGACTAA
GACTCTCCTGGAGAGAGCTGTAGGGCCGAGTCTGTGTGGGATGTGGGTGGACACCTGGGCCTGGACCATC
CTCTTGGTTTGTCTTGGCTGGTGTAGGGTGTGCGTGTGTGTAAGCCAGCCCCCTGCTGCCCTGGTCAGCT
TGTTTTATGACCCCTGGCCTGTGGGCAGAAGGCCTGGCTGTGGGCACCATCAGTCTCACTAGAGGCTCTG
TGGCCACCCCTACACCTGCTGCCCACCCCTCAGGCAGAAGGCAGGACAAATGATCAATTTTAATTAGTTT
TGACTCCTTTGAATTAATTCTGGCTGTAATCAGAATTTCTTCAGTAAAAAAGCACAGAAAGTTCTTCTCC
CGAATAAGGGTCTTGTTAAATAAAGTGGGTCTTTCTAAGCCAGGAGAAGTTCAGCTCAGCTCCTGGGAAG
GTAGCAGTACCTACGGCTCA
